Addgene plasmid #134748: pG3GB411
Purpose: pGreen3 CRISPR/Cas9
Depositing lab: Qi-Jun Chen. Depositing organization: China Agricultural University. Publication: A Novel Ternary Vector System United with Morphogenic Genes Enhances CRISPR/Cas Delivery in Maize. Zhang Q, Zhang Y, Lu MH, Chai YP, Jiang YY, Zhou Y, Wang XC, Chen QJ. Plant Physiol. 2019 Sep 26. pii: pp.19.00767. doi: 10.1104/pp.19.00767. PubMed 31558579.
Backbone
  Vector backbone: pGreen3
  Vector type: CRISPR
Growth in bacteria
  Bacterial resistance: Ampicillin and Kanamycin, 100 & 50 μg/mL
  Growth temperature: 37°C
  Growth strain: DH5alpha
  Copy number: High Copy
Gene/Insert
  Gene/Insert name: CRISPR/Cas9
  gRNA/shRNA sequence: scaffold: gttttagagctagaaatagcaagttaaaataaggctagtccgttatcaacttgaaaaagtggcaccgagtcggtgc
  Species: Synthetic
  Promoter: gRNA- OsU3, zCas9-Ubi1
  Cloning method: Restriction Enzyme; 5′ cloning site Unknown (unknown if destroyed)
Terms and licenses: Academic/Nonprofit Terms; Industry Terms: Not Available to Industry
How to cite: pG3GB411 was a gift from Qi-Jun Chen (Addgene plasmid # 134748 ; http://n2t.net/addgene:134748 ; RRID:Addgene_134748)
