[The description below was written by a language model from this plasmid's Addgene catalogue record and pLannotate feature annotations shown in this document.]
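Description:
pG3GB411 is a 16.7 kb plant CRISPR/Cas9 T-DNA vector built on the pGreen3 backbone. It was developed as part of a ternary vector system for Agrobacterium-mediated delivery of CRISPR reagents into maize. Outside the T-DNA borders, the backbone carries a kanamycin resistance gene (aph(3')-Ia), rrnB terminators, a high-copy ColE1/pUC-type origin for propagation in E. coli, and a second replication element that the automated annotation labels oriV. The record does not explain how the plasmid replicates in Agrobacterium. It is listed as high copy and is selected on both ampicillin and kanamycin.

Between the nopaline-type right and left border repeats lie several cassettes. The guide RNA unit consists of the rice OsU3 snRNA promoter and the S. pyogenes gRNA scaffold. These two parts are separated by a complete bla (AmpR) gene with its own promoter. This layout suggests that the ampicillin marker is a placeholder occupying the spacer cloning position, to be replaced when a target sequence is inserted, although the record does not say so and lists only the scaffold, not a target. Cas9 (called zCas9 in the record) is driven by the maize Ubi1 polyubiquitin promoter, is preceded by a partial FLAG tag match, and ends with the pea rbcS-E9 terminator.

Two herbicide-tolerance genes follow. The first is the Agrobacterium CP4 aroA (EPSPS) coding sequence with a NOS terminator, which is associated with glyphosate tolerance. No promoter is annotated in the region upstream of it. The second is bar, driven by the enhanced CaMV 35S promoter with the CaMV poly(A) signal, for phosphinothricin/glufosinate selection of transformed plants. Residual lacZα and lac regulatory fragments are remnants of cloning.
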