Features (pLannotate 1.2.2; 25 found; start..end, strand, type, name):
      1..25      -  misc_feature   RB T-DNA repeat: right border repeat from nopaline C58 T-DNA
     91..245     -  CDS            lacZα (fragment): LacZα fragment of β-galactosidase; lacZ fragment
    311..690     +  promoter       OsU3 promoter: Oryza sativa (rice) snRNA U3 promoter
    713..817     +  promoter       AmpR promoter: bla
    818..1678    +  CDS            AmpR: β-lactamase; bla; confers resistance to ampicillin, carbenicillin, and related antibiotics
   1827..1902    +  misc_RNA       gRNA scaffold: guide RNA scaffold for the Streptococcus pyogenes CRISPR/Cas9 system
   1968..3960    +  promoter       Ubi promoter: maize polyubiquitin gene promoter
   4021..4040    +  CDS            2xFLAG (fragment): two tandem FLAG® epitope tags
   4096..8196    +  CDS            cas9: CAS9_STRP1 - Also known as csn1 From Streptococcus pyogenes serotype M1.
   8254..8886    +  terminator     E9 terminator: terminator and polyadenylation signal from the pea rbcS-E9 gene
  10133..11497   +  CDS            aroA: AROA_AGRSC - Experimental evidence at protein level: Swiss-Prot protein existence level 1. Catalyzes the transfer of the enolpyruvyl moiety of phosphoenolpyruvate (PEP) to the 5-hydroxyl of shikimate-3-phosphate (S3P) to produce enolpyruvyl shikimate-3-phosphate and inorganic phosphate. From Agrobacterium sp. (strain CP4).
  11517..11769   +  terminator     NOS terminator: nopaline synthase terminator and poly(A) signal
  11816..11838   -  protein_bind   lac operator (fragment): The lac repressor binds to the lac operator to inhibit transcription in E. coli. This inhibition can be relieved by adding lactose or isopropyl-β-D-thiogalactopyranoside (IPTG). lac repressor encoded by lacI
  11842..11872   -  promoter       lac promoter: promoter for the E. coli lac operon
  11887..11908   -  protein_bind   CAP binding site: CAP binding activates transcription in the presence of cAMP. E. coli catabolite activator protein
  11921..12009   -  CDS            lacI (fragment): lac repressor; lacI; The lac repressor binds to the lac operator to inhibit transcription in E. coli. This inhibition can be relieved by adding lactose or isopropyl-β-D-thiogalactopyranoside (IPTG).
  12099..12775   +  promoter       CaMV 35S promoter (enhanced): cauliflower mosaic virus 35S promoter with a duplicated enhancer region
  12820..13368   +  CDS            bar: PAT_STRHY - Experimental evidence at protein level: Swiss-Prot protein existence level 1. Inactivates phosphinothricin (PPT) by transfer of an acetyl group from acetyl CoA. Can also acetylate demethylphosphinothricin but not PTT or glutamate. This enzyme is an effector of phosphinothricin tripeptide (PTT or bialaphos) resistance. From Streptomyces hygroscopicus. Introduced by genetic manipulation and expressed in glufosinate-tolerant maize by Dekalb Genetics.
  13378..13552   +  polyA_signal   CaMV poly(A) signal: cauliflower mosaic virus polyadenylation signal
  13630..13654   -  misc_feature   LB T-DNA repeat: left border repeat from nopaline C58 T-DNA
  14043..14852   +  CDS            KanR: aminoglycoside phosphotransferase; aph(3')-Ia; confers resistance to kanamycin in bacteria or G418 (Geneticin®) in eukaryotes
  14934..14977   -  terminator     rrnB T1 terminator: Escherichia coli rrnB; transcription terminator T1 from the E. coli rrnB gene
  15109..15136   +  terminator     rrnB T2 terminator: transcription terminator T2 from the E. coli rrnB gene
  15215..15803   +  rep_origin     ori: high-copy-number ColE1/pMB1/pBR322/pUC origin of replication
  15918..16528   +  rep_origin     oriV: origin of replication for the bacterial F plasmid
>Addgene plasmid #134748 | pG3GB411 | depositor full sequence | sequence record 259001 | pG3GB411 sequence 16713 bps
GTTTACCCGCCAATATATCCTGTCAAACACTGATAGTTTAAACTGAAGGCGGGAAACGACAATCTGATCC
AAGCTCAAGCTGCTCTAGCATTCGCCATTCAGGCTGCGCAACTGTTGGGAAGGGCGATCGGTGCGGGCCT
CTTCGCTATTACGCCAGCTGGCGAAAGGGGGATGTGCTGCAAGGCGATTAAGTTGGGTAACGCCAGGGTT
TTCCCAGTCACGACGTTGTAAAACGACGGCCAGTGCCAAGCTTAGTAATTCATCCAGGTCACCAAGTTCT
AGGATTTTCAGAACTGCAACTTATTTTATCAAGGAATCTTTAAACATACGAACAGATCACTTAAAGTTCT
TCTGAAGCAACTTAAAGTTATCAGGCTTGCATGGATCTTGGAGGAATCAGATGTGCAGTCAGGGACCATA
GCACAAGACAGGCGTCTTCTACTGGTGCTACCAGCAAATGCTGGAAGCCGGGAACACTGGGTACGTTGGA
AACCACGTGATGTGAAGAAGTAAGATAAACTGTAGGAGAAAAGCATTTCGTAGTGGGCCATGAAGCCTTT
CAGGACATGTATTGCAGTATGGGCCGGCCCATTACGCAATTGGACGACAACAAAGTCTAGTATTAGTACC
ACCTCGGCTATCCACATAGATCAAAGCTGATTTAAAAGAGTTGTGCAGATGATCCGTGGCGTGAGACCTT
CGGGGAAATGTGCGCGGAACCCCTATTTGTTTATTTTTCTAAATACATTCAAATATGTATCCGCTCATGG
GACAATAACCCTGATAAATGCTTCAATAATATTGAAAAAGGAAGAGTATGAGTATTCAACATTTCCGTGT
CGCCCTTATTCCCTTTTTTGCGGCATTTTGCCTTCCTGTTTTTGCTCACCCAGAAACGCTGGTGAAAGTA
AAAGATGCTGAAGATCAGTTGGGTGCACGAGTGGGTTACATCGAACTGGATCTCAACAGCGGTAAGATCC
TTGAGAGTTTTCGCCCCGAAGAACGTTTTCCAATGATGAGCACTTTTAAAGTTCTGCTATGTGGCGCGGT
ATTATCCCGTATTGACGCCGGGCAAGAGCAACTCGGTCGCCGCATACACTATTCTCAGAATGACTTGGTT
GAGTACTCACCAGTCACAGAAAAGCATCTTACGGATGGCATGACAGTAAGAGAATTATGCAGTGCTGCCA
TAACCATGAGTGATAACACTGCGGCCAACTTACTTCTGACAACGATCGGAGGACCGAAGGAGCTAACCGC
TTTTTTGCACAACATGGGGGATCATGTAACTCGCCTTGATCGTTGGGAACCGGAGCTGAATGAAGCCATA
CCAAACGACGAGCGTGACACCACGATGCCTGTAGCAATGGCAACAACGTTGCGCAAACTATTAACTGGCG
AACTACTTACTCTAGCTTCCCGGCAACAATTAATAGACTGGATGGAGGCGGATAAAGTTGCAGGACCACT
TCTGCGCTCGGCCCTTCCGGCTGGCTGGTTTATTGCTGATAAATCTGGAGCCGGTGAGCGTGGCTCTCGC
GGTATCATTGCAGCACTGGGGCCAGATGGTAAGCCCTCCCGTATCGTAGTTATCTACACCACGGGGAGTC
AGGCAACTATGGATGAACGAAATAGACAGATCGCTGAGATAGGTGCCTCACTGATTAAGCATTGGTAACT
GTCAGACCAAGTTTACTCATATATACTTTAGATTGATTTAAAACTTCATTTTTAATTTAAAAGGATCTAG
GTGAAGATCCTTTTTGATAATCCCATGACCAAAATCCCTTAACGTGAGTTTTCGTTCCACTGAGCGTCAG
GTCTCAGTTTTAGAGCTAGAAATAGCAAGTTAAAATAAGGCTAGTCCGTTATCAACTTGAAAAAGTGGCA
CCGAGTCGGTGCTTTTTTTTTTGTCCTTCTGTTTTTTTAGTCAGTCTCTTTTTTCAGAAGTACAACATCT
TGCATGCCTGCAGTGCAGCGTGACCCGGTCGTGCCCCTCTCTAGAGATAATGAGCATTGCATGTCTAAGT
TATAAAAAATTACCACATATTTTTTTTGTCACACTTGTTTGAAGTGCAGTTTATCTATCTTTATACATAT
ATTTAAACTTTACTCTACGAATAATATAATCTATAGTACTACAATAATATCAGTGTTTTAGAGAATCATA
TAAATGAACAGTTAGACATGGTCTAAAGGACAATTGAGTATTTTGACAACAGGACTCTACAGTTTTATCT
TTTTAGTGTGCATGTGTTCTCCTTTTTTTTTGCAAATAGCTTCACCTATATAATACTTCATCCATTTTAT
TAGTACATCCATTTAGGGTTTAGGGTTAATGGTTTTTATAGACTAATTTTTTTAGTACATCTATTTTATT
CTATTTTAGCCTCTAAATTAAGAAAACTAAAACTCTATTTTAGTTTTTTTATTTAATAATTTAGATATAA
AATAGAATAAAATAAAGTGACTAAAAATTAAACAAATACCCTTTAAGAAATTAAAAAAACTAAGGAAACA
TTTTTCTTGTTTCGAGTAGATAATGCCAGCCTGTTAAACGCCGTCGACGAGTCTAACGGACACCAACCAG
CGAACCAGCAGCGTCGCGTCGGGCCAAGCGAAGCAGACGGCACGGCATCTCTGTCGCTGCCTCTGGACCC
CTCTCGAGAGTTCCGCTCCACCGTTGGACTTGCTCCGCTGTCGGCATCCAGAAATTGCGTGGCGGAGCGG
CAGACGTGAGCCGGCACGGCAGGCGGCCTCCTCCTCCTCTCACGGCACCGGCAGCTACGGGGGATTCCTT
TCCCACCGCTCCTTCGCTTTCCCTTCCTCGCCCGCCGTAATAAATAGACACCCCCTCCACACCCTCTTTC
CCCAACCTCGTGTTGTTCGGAGCGCACACACACACAACCAGATCTCCCCCAAATCCACCCGTCGGCACCT
CCGCTTCAAGGTACGCCGCTCGTCCTCCCCCCCCCCCCCTCTCTACCTTCTCTAGATCGGCGTTCCGGTC
CATGGTTAGGGCCCGGTAGTTCTACTTCTGTTCATGTTTGTGTTAGATCCGTGTTTGTGTTAGATCCGTG
CTGCTAGCGTTCGTACACGGATGCGACCTGTACGTCAGACACGTTCTGATTGCTAACTTGCCAGTGTTTC
TCTTTGGGGAATCCTGGGATGGCTCTAGCCGTTCCGCAGACGGGATCGATTTCATGATTTTTTTTGTTTC
GTTGCATAGGGTTTGGTTTGCCCTTTTCCTTTATTTCAATATATGCCGTGCACTTGTTTGTCGGGTCATC
TTTTCATGCTTTTTTTTGTCTTGGTTGTGATGATGTGGTCTGGTTGGGCGGTCGTTCTAGATCGGAGTAG
AATTCTGTTTCAAACTACCTGGTGGATTTATTAATTTTGGATCTGTATGTGTGTGCCATACATATTCATA
GTTACGAATTGAAGATGATGGATGGAAATATCGATCTAGGATAGGTATACATGTTGATGCGGGTTTTACT
GATGCATATACAGAGATGCTTTTTGTTCGCTTGGTTGTGATGATGTGGTGTGGTTGGGCGGTCGTTCATT
CGTTCTAGATCGGAGTAGAATACTGTTTCAAACTACCTGGTGTATTTATTAATTTTGGAACTGTATGTGT
GTGTCATACATCTTCATAGTTACGAGTTTAAGATGGATGGAAATATCGATCTAGGATAGGTATACATGTT
GATGTGGGTTTTACTGATGCATATACATGATGGCATATGCAGCATCTATTCATATGCTCTAACCTTGAGT
ACCTATCTATTATAATAAACAAGTATGTTTTATAATTATTTTGATCTTGATATACTTGGATGATGGCATA
TGCAGCAGCTATATGTGGATTTTTTTAGCCCTGCCTTCATACGCTATTTATTTGCTTGGTACTGTTTCTT
TTGTCGATGCTCACCCTGTTGTTTGGTGTTACTTCTGCAGCCCTAGGCCTACTAGATGGATTACAAGGAC
CACGACGGGGATTACAAGGACCACGACATTGATTACAAGGATGATGATGACAAGATGGCTCCGAAGAAGA
AGAGGAAGGTTGGCATCCACGGGGTGCCAGCTGCTGACAAGAAGTACTCGATCGGCCTCGATATTGGGAC
TAACTCTGTTGGCTGGGCCGTGATCACCGACGAGTACAAGGTGCCCTCAAAGAAGTTCAAGGTCCTGGGC
AACACCGATCGGCATTCCATCAAGAAGAATCTCATTGGCGCTCTCCTGTTCGACAGCGGCGAGACGGCTG
AGGCTACGCGGCTCAAGCGCACCGCCCGCAGGCGGTACACGCGCAGGAAGAATCGCATCTGCTACCTGCA
GGAGATTTTCTCCAACGAGATGGCGAAGGTTGACGATTCTTTCTTCCACAGGCTGGAGGAGTCATTCCTC
GTGGAGGAGGATAAGAAGCACGAGCGGCATCCAATCTTCGGCAACATTGTCGACGAGGTTGCCTACCACG
AGAAGTACCCTACGATCTACCATCTGCGGAAGAAGCTCGTGGACTCCACAGATAAGGCGGACCTCCGCCT
GATCTACCTCGCTCTGGCCCACATGATTAAGTTCAGGGGCCATTTCCTGATCGAGGGGGATCTCAACCCG
GACAATAGCGATGTTGACAAGCTGTTCATCCAGCTCGTGCAGACGTACAACCAGCTCTTCGAGGAGAACC
CCATTAATGCGTCAGGCGTCGACGCGAAGGCTATCCTGTCCGCTAGGCTCTCGAAGTCTCGGCGCCTCGA
GAACCTGATCGCCCAGCTGCCGGGCGAGAAGAAGAACGGCCTGTTCGGGAATCTCATTGCGCTCAGCCTG
GGGCTCACGCCCAACTTCAAGTCGAATTTCGATCTCGCTGAGGACGCCAAGCTGCAGCTCTCCAAGGACA
CATACGACGATGACCTGGATAACCTCCTGGCCCAGATCGGCGATCAGTACGCGGACCTGTTCCTCGCTGC
CAAGAATCTGTCGGACGCCATCCTCCTGTCTGATATTCTCAGGGTGAACACCGAGATTACGAAGGCTCCG
CTCTCAGCCTCCATGATCAAGCGCTACGACGAGCACCATCAGGATCTGACCCTCCTGAAGGCGCTGGTCA
GGCAGCAGCTCCCCGAGAAGTACAAGGAGATCTTCTTCGATCAGTCGAAGAACGGCTACGCTGGGTACAT
TGACGGCGGGGCCTCTCAGGAGGAGTTCTACAAGTTCATCAAGCCGATTCTGGAGAAGATGGACGGCACG
GAGGAGCTGCTGGTGAAGCTCAATCGCGAGGACCTCCTGAGGAAGCAGCGGACATTCGATAACGGCAGCA
TCCCACACCAGATTCATCTCGGGGAGCTGCACGCTATCCTGAGGAGGCAGGAGGACTTCTACCCTTTCCT
CAAGGATAACCGCGAGAAGATCGAGAAGATTCTGACTTTCAGGATCCCGTACTACGTCGGCCCACTCGCT
AGGGGCAACTCCCGCTTCGCTTGGATGACCCGCAAGTCAGAGGAGACGATCACGCCGTGGAACTTCGAGG
AGGTGGTCGACAAGGGCGCTAGCGCTCAGTCGTTCATCGAGAGGATGACGAATTTCGACAAGAACCTGCC
AAATGAGAAGGTGCTCCCTAAGCACTCGCTCCTGTACGAGTACTTCACAGTCTACAACGAGCTGACTAAG
GTGAAGTATGTGACCGAGGGCATGAGGAAGCCGGCTTTCCTGTCTGGGGAGCAGAAGAAGGCCATCGTGG
ACCTCCTGTTCAAGACCAACCGGAAGGTCACGGTTAAGCAGCTCAAGGAGGACTACTTCAAGAAGATTGA
GTGCTTCGATTCGGTCGAGATCTCTGGCGTTGAGGACCGCTTCAACGCCTCCCTGGGGACCTACCACGAT
CTCCTGAAGATCATTAAGGATAAGGACTTCCTGGACAACGAGGAGAATGAGGATATCCTCGAGGACATTG
TGCTGACACTCACTCTGTTCGAGGACCGGGAGATGATCGAGGAGCGCCTGAAGACTTACGCCCATCTCTT
CGATGACAAGGTCATGAAGCAGCTCAAGAGGAGGAGGTACACCGGCTGGGGGAGGCTGAGCAGGAAGCTC
ATCAACGGCATTCGGGACAAGCAGTCCGGGAAGACGATCCTCGACTTCCTGAAGAGCGATGGCTTCGCGA
ACCGCAATTTCATGCAGCTGATTCACGATGACAGCCTCACATTCAAGGAGGATATCCAGAAGGCTCAGGT
GAGCGGCCAGGGGGACTCGCTGCACGAGCATATCGCGAACCTCGCTGGCTCGCCAGCTATCAAGAAGGGG
ATTCTGCAGACCGTGAAGGTTGTGGACGAGCTGGTGAAGGTCATGGGCAGGCACAAGCCTGAGAACATCG
TCATTGAGATGGCCCGGGAGAATCAGACCACGCAGAAGGGCCAGAAGAACTCACGCGAGAGGATGAAGAG
GATCGAGGAGGGCATTAAGGAGCTGGGGTCCCAGATCCTCAAGGAGCACCCGGTGGAGAACACGCAGCTG
CAGAATGAGAAGCTCTACCTGTACTACCTCCAGAATGGCCGCGATATGTATGTGGACCAGGAGCTGGATA
TTAACAGGCTCAGCGATTACGACGTCGATCATATCGTTCCACAGTCATTCCTGAAGGATGACTCCATTGA
CAACAAGGTCCTCACCAGGTCGGACAAGAACCGGGGCAAGTCTGATAATGTTCCTTCAGAGGAGGTCGTT
AAGAAGATGAAGAACTACTGGCGCCAGCTCCTGAATGCCAAGCTGATCACGCAGCGGAAGTTCGATAACC
TCACAAAGGCTGAGAGGGGCGGGCTCTCTGAGCTGGACAAGGCGGGCTTCATCAAGAGGCAGCTGGTCGA
GACACGGCAGATCACTAAGCACGTTGCGCAGATTCTCGACTCACGGATGAACACTAAGTACGATGAGAAT
GACAAGCTGATCCGCGAGGTGAAGGTCATCACCCTGAAGTCAAAGCTCGTCTCCGACTTCAGGAAGGATT
TCCAGTTCTACAAGGTTCGGGAGATCAACAATTACCACCATGCCCATGACGCGTACCTGAACGCGGTGGT
CGGCACAGCTCTGATCAAGAAGTACCCAAAGCTCGAGAGCGAGTTCGTGTACGGGGACTACAAGGTTTAC
GATGTGAGGAAGATGATCGCCAAGTCGGAGCAGGAGATTGGCAAGGCTACCGCCAAGTACTTCTTCTACT
CTAACATTATGAATTTCTTCAAGACAGAGATCACTCTGGCCAATGGCGAGATCCGGAAGCGCCCCCTCAT
CGAGACGAACGGCGAGACGGGGGAGATCGTGTGGGACAAGGGCAGGGATTTCGCGACCGTCAGGAAGGTT
CTCTCCATGCCACAAGTGAATATCGTCAAGAAGACAGAGGTCCAGACTGGCGGGTTCTCTAAGGAGTCAA
TTCTGCCTAAGCGGAACAGCGACAAGCTCATCGCCCGCAAGAAGGACTGGGATCCGAAGAAGTACGGCGG
GTTCGACAGCCCCACTGTGGCCTACTCGGTCCTGGTTGTGGCGAAGGTTGAGAAGGGCAAGTCCAAGAAG
CTCAAGAGCGTGAAGGAGCTGCTGGGGATCACGATTATGGAGCGCTCCAGCTTCGAGAAGAACCCGATCG
ATTTCCTGGAGGCGAAGGGCTACAAGGAGGTGAAGAAGGACCTGATCATTAAGCTCCCCAAGTACTCACT
CTTCGAGCTGGAGAACGGCAGGAAGCGGATGCTGGCTTCCGCTGGCGAGCTGCAGAAGGGGAACGAGCTG
GCTCTGCCGTCCAAGTATGTGAACTTCCTCTACCTGGCCTCCCACTACGAGAAGCTCAAGGGCAGCCCCG
AGGACAACGAGCAGAAGCAGCTGTTCGTCGAGCAGCACAAGCATTACCTCGACGAGATCATTGAGCAGAT
TTCCGAGTTCTCCAAGCGCGTGATCCTGGCCGACGCGAATCTGGATAAGGTCCTCTCCGCGTACAACAAG
CACCGCGACAAGCCAATCAGGGAGCAGGCTGAGAATATCATTCATCTCTTCACCCTGACGAACCTCGGCG
CCCCTGCTGCTTTCAAGTACTTCGACACAACTATCGATCGCAAGAGGTACACAAGCACTAAGGAGGTCCT
GGACGCGACCCTCATCCACCAGTCGATTACCGGCCTCTACGAGACGCGCATCGACCTGTCTCAGCTCGGG
GGCGACAAGCGGCCAGCGGCGACGAAGAAGGCGGGGCAGGCGAAGAAGAAGAAGTGAGCTCAGAGCTTTC
GTTCGTATCATCGGTTTCGACAACGTTCGTCAAGTTCAATGCATCAGTTTCATTGCGCACACACCAGAAT
CCTACTGAGTTTGAGTATTATGGCATTGGGAAAACTGTTTTTCTTGTACCATTTGTTGTGCTTGTAATTT
ACTGTGTTTTTTATTCGGTTTTCGCTATCGAACTGTGAAATGGAAATGGATGGAGAAGAGTTAATGAATG
ATATGGTCCTTTTGTTCATTCTCAAATTAATATTATTTGTTTTTTCTCTTATTTGTTGTGTGTTGAATTT
GAAATTATAAGAGATATGCAAACATTTTGTTTTGAGTAAAAATGTGTCAAATCGTGGCCTCTAATGACCG
AAGTTAATATGAGGAGTAAAACACTTGTAGTTGTACCATTATGCTTATTCACTAGGCAACAAATATATTT
TCAGACCTAGAAAAGCTGCAAATGTTACTGAATACAAGTATGTCCTCTTGTGTTTTAGACATTTATGAAC
TTTCCTTTATGTAATTTTCCAGAATCCTTGTCAGATTCTAATCATTGCTTTATAATTATAGTTATACTCA
TGGATTTGTAGTTGAGTATGAAAATATTTTTTAATGCATTTTATGACTTGCCAATTGATTGACAACGAAT
TCGGATCCTCCATGCCTACATCAACTAATTTGATTCCTTGAGTTTACGTTTAGTGATATGTCTATTTTTA
GAGCTTGTTGGGGCTTCGGCCTCAGCTCTAGCCAGCCAAACATGTTCTACCAAGTACCCTATGTTGGCAT
GATATAGTGATGCATTATAACAATAAATGAGCGAGGGATTGCTGGCTGAAAAAGCTATACTAGCTGCATT
TGGTTATAGTTAACCGAACTATTAATTGCGTGTACAACAAAATAAAAAAAATGCATGTTGCACATTCTTT
CATTAACATTATGTTTTGGTAGTGTGAATTAGAAATTTGATTGACAGTAGATCGACAAACATAGTTTCAA
TATGCTTAAGTTAGTTATGACTTTAACATATCAGTCTCCTTGATATTTTCGTTTTAGATTCGTCTCTCTT
CTAGTGTGTATGTCCACCTTCCATAGCAGTGAGGGTTCCATTCCATCCCTGTAAAAAAAAATCAACCACT
ACTATTTATTTCTAAAAGCAAAATGATAAAATATCATTTTTTTAATAGAATAAGAAAGTATTGGGTACAT
AGTGATGTGCACGTAGGAGTAAACATAAAAAAGGCAGATTTTCTAGGTTGGCCCAGGTGTGCAGTGCAGC
AAATTATTCCGCGTTGGCACGGCCGCAGCGCAGAGACAGCCTCAAGCTCTCAACTTTCCAGTGAGGCCGG
CGCCTCTTTACATCTCATTCCCCCAATTTCCCACCACCATCGCCATTGCCACCACCTCTCCTATATCTCG
CCCTCCCCCTCCTCCCTCCCACGCCATTCGCCTCCTTCTTGCTGCAGCCGCCATCCCCGGTTCGGTTCTC
TCCTCTTCTTTAGGTGAGCAACTGCCTCTCCATGTCCAGGCCCTCCCGGCAGGGAAGACTCGTGTTTTTG
TAGGATGAATGTTTAGTTCAAGTTACATTTTTCTGTATTAATCTATAGTCTTTGTAAACACTGTTTTGAA
TGATTTATTTTGTGTTATGCAGATCAGTTACTAGATGGCGCAAGTTAGCAGAATCTGCAATGGTGTGCAG
AACCCATCTCTTATCTCCAATCTCTCGAAATCCAGTCAACGCAAATCTCCCTTATCGGTTTCTCTGAAGA
CGCAGCAGCATCCACGAGCTTATCCGATTTCGTCGTCGTGGGGATTGAAGAAGAGTGGGATGACGTTAAT
TGGCTCTGAGCTTCGTCCTCTTAAGGTCATGTCTTCTGTTTCCACGGCGTGCATGTCGCACGGTGCAAGC
AGCCGGCCCGCAACCGCCCGCAAATCCTCTGGCCTTTCCGGAACCGTCCGCATTCCCGGCGACAAGTCGA
TCTCCCACCGGTCCTTCATGTTCGGCGGCCTCGCGAGCGGTGAAACGCGCATCACCGGCCTTCTGGAAGG
CGAGGACGTCATCAATACGGGCAAGGCGATGCAGGCCATGGGCGCCAGGATCCGTAAGGAAGGCGACACC
TGGATCATCGATGGCGTCGGCAATGGCGGCCTCCTGGCGCCTGAGGCGCCGCTCGATTTCGGCAATGCCG
CCACGGGCTGCCGCCTGACCATGGGCCTCGTCGGGGTCTACGATTTCGACAGCACCTTCATCGGCGACGC
CTCGCTCACAAAGCGCCCGATGGGCCGCGTGTTGAACCCGCTGCGCGAAATGGGCGTGCAGGTCAAATCG
GAAGACGGTGACCGTCTTCCCGTTACCTTGCGCGGGCCGAAGACGCCGACGCCGATCACCTACCGCGTGC
CGATGGCCTCCGCACAGGTGAAGTCCGCCGTGCTGCTCGCCGGCCTCAACACGCCCGGCATCACGACGGT
CATCGAGCCGATCATGACGCGCGATCATACGGAAAAGATGCTGCAGGGCTTTGGCGCCAACCTTACCGTC
GAGACGGATGCGGACGGCGTGCGCACCATCCGCCTGGAAGGTCGCGGCAAGCTCACCGGCCAAGTCATCG
ACGTGCCGGGCGACCCGTCCTCGACGGCCTTCCCGCTGGTTGCGGCCCTGCTTGTTCCGGGCTCCGACGT
CACCATCCTCAACGTGCTGATGAACCCCACCCGCACCGGCCTCATCCTGACGCTGCAGGAAATGGGCGCC
GACATCGAAGTCATCAACCCGCGCCTTGCCGGCGGCGAAGACGTGGCGGACCTGCGCGTTCGCTCCTCCA
CGCTGAAGGGCGTCACGGTGCCGGAAGACCGCGCGCCTTCGATGATCGACGAATATCCGATTCTCGCTGT
CGCCGCCGCCTTCGCGGAAGGGGCGACCGTGATGAACGGTCTGGAAGAACTCCGCGTCAAGGAAAGCGAC
CGCCTCTCGGCCGTCGCCAATGGCCTCAAGCTCAATGGCGTGGATTGCGATGAGGGCGAGACGTCGCTCG
TCGTGCGCGGCCGCCCTGACGGCAAGGGGCTCGGCAACGCCTCGGGCGCCGCCGTCGCCACCCATCTCGA
TCACCGCATCGCCATGAGCTTCCTCGTCATGGGCCTCGTGTCGGAAAACCCTGTCACGGTGGACGATGCC
ACGATGATCGCCACGAGCTTCCCGGAGTTCATGGACCTGATGGCCGGGCTGGGCGCGAAGATCGAACTCT
CCGATACGAAGGCTGCCTGACTCGACGAATTTCCCCGATCGTTCAAACATTTGGCAATAAAGTTTCTTAA
GATTGAATCCTGTTGCCGGTCTTGCGATGATTATCATATAATTTCTGTTGAATTACGTTAAGCATGTAAT
AATTAACATGTAATGCATGACGTTATTTATGAGATGGGTTTTTATGATTAGAGTCCCGCAATTATACATT
TAATACGCGATAGAAAACAAAATATAGCGCGCAAACTAGGATAAATTATCGCGCGCGGTGTCATCTATGT
TACTAGATCGGGAACTAGGTAATTCGTAATCATGTCATAGCTGTTTCCTGTGTGAAATTGTTATCCGCTC
ACAATTCCACACAACATACGAGCCGGAAGCATAAAGTGTAAAGCCTGGGGTGCCTAATGAGTGAGCTAAC
TCACATTAATTGCGTTGCGCTCACTGCCCGCTTTCCAGTCGGGAAACCTGTCGTGCCAGCTGCATTAATG
AATCGGCCAACGCGCGGGGAGAGGCGGTTTGCGTATTGGCTAGAGCAGCTTGCCAACATGGTGGAGCACG
ACACTCTCGTCTACTCCAAGAATATCAAAGATACAGTCTCAGAAGACCAAAGGGCTATTGAGACTTTTCA
ACAAAGGGTAATATCGGGAAACCTCCTCGGATTCCATTGCCCAGCTATCTGTCACTTCATCAAAAGGACA
GTAGAAAAGGAAGGTGGCACCTACAAATGCCATCATTGCGATAAAGGAAAGGCTATCGTTCAAGATGCCT
CTGCCGACAGTGGTCCCAAAGATGGACCCCCACCCACGAGGAGCATCGTGGAAAAAGAAGACGTTCCAAC
CACGTCTTCAAAGCAAGTGGATTGATGTGAACATGGTGGAGCACGACACTCTCGTCTACTCCAAGAATAT
CAAAGATACAGTCTCAGAAGACCAAAGGGCTATTGAGACTTTTCAACAAAGGGTAATATCGGGAAACCTC
CTCGGATTCCATTGCCCAGCTATCTGTCACTTCATCAAAAGGACAGTAGAAAAGGAAGGTGGCACCTACA
AATGCCATCATTGCGATAAAGGAAAGGCTATCGTTCAAGATGCCTCTGCCGACAGTGGTCCCAAAGATGG
ACCCCCACCCACGAGGAGCATCGTGGAAAAAGAAGACGTTCCAACCACGTCTTCAAAGCAAGTGGATTGA
TGTGATATCTCCACTGACGTAAGGGATGACGCACAATCCCACTATCCTTCGCAAGACCCTTCCTCTATAT
AAGGAAGTTCATTTCATTTGGAGAGGACACGCTGAAATCACCAGTCTCTCTCTACAAATCTATCTCTCTC
GAGTCTACCATGAGCCCAGAACGACGCCCGGCCGACATCCGCCGTGCCACCGAGGCGGACATGCCGGCGG
TCTGCACCATCGTCAACCACTACATCGAGACAAGCACGGTCAACTTCCGTACCGAGCCGCAGGAACCGCA
GGAGTGGACGGACGACCTCGTCCGTCTGCGGGAGCGCTATCCCTGGCTCGTCGCCGAGGTGGACGGCGAG
GTCGCCGGCATCGCCTACGCGGGCCCCTGGAAGGCACGCAACGCCTACGACTGGACGGCCGAGTCGACCG
TGTACGTCTCCCCCCGCCACCAGCGGACGGGACTGGGCTCCACGCTCTACACCCACCTCCTGAAGTCCCT
GGAGGCACAGGGCTTCAAGAGCGTGGTCGCTGTCATCGGGCTGCCCAACGACCCGAGCGTGCGCATGCAC
GAGGCGCTCGGATATGCCCCACGCGGCATGCTGCGGGCGGCCGGCTTCAAGCACGGGAACTGGCATGACG
TGGGTTTCTGGCAGCTGGACTTCAGCCTGCCGGTACCGCCCCGTCCGGTCCTGCCCGTCACCGAGATTTG
ACTCGAGTTTCTCCATAATAATGTGTGAGTAGTTCCCAGATAAGGGAATTAGGGTTCCTATAGGGTTTCG
CTCATGTGTTGAGCATATAAGAAACCCTTAGTATGTATTTGTATTTGTAAAATACTTCTATCAATAAAAT
TTCTAATTCCTAAAACCAAAATCCAGTACTAAAATCCAGATCCCCCGAATTAATTCGGCGTTAATTCAGT
ACATTAAAAACGTCCGCAATGTGTTATTAAGTTGTCTAAGCGTCAATTTGTTTACACCACAATATATCCT
GCCACCAGCCAGCCAACAGCTCCCCGACCGGCAGCTCGGCACAAAATCACCACTCGATACAGGCAGCCCA
TCAGTCCGGGACGGCGTCAGCGGGAGAGCCGTTGTAAGGCGGCAGACTTTGCTCATGTTACCGATGCTAT
TCGGAAGAACGGCAACTAAGCTGCCGGGTTTGAAACACGGATGATCTCGCGGAGGGTAGCATGTTGATTG
TAACGATGACAGAGCGTTGCTGCCTGTGATCACCGCGGCTGGCAAACAGCTATTATGGGTATTATGGGTC
TAGTCTCTGGCCCGTGTCTCAAAATCTCTGATGTTACATTGCACAAGATAAAAATATATCATCATGAACA
ATAAAACTGTCTGCTTACATAAACAGTAATACAAGGGGTGTTATGAGCCATATTCAACGGGAAACGTCGA
GGCCGCGATTAAATTCCAACATGGATGCTGATTTATATGGGTATAAATGGGCTCGCGATAATGTCGGGCA
ATCAGGTGCGACAATCTATCGCTTGTATGGGAAGCCCGATGCGCCAGAGTTGTTTCTGAAACATGGCAAA
GGTAGCGTTGCCAATGATGTTACAGATGAGATGGTCAGACTAAACTGGCTGACGGAATTTATGCCTCTTC
CGACCATCAAGCATTTTATCCGTACTCCTGATGATGCATGGTTACTCACCACTGCGATCCCCGGAAAAAC
AGCATTCCAGGTATTAGAAGAATATCCTGATTCAGGTGAAAATATTGTTGATGCGCTGGCAGTGTCCCTG
CGCCGGTTGCATTCGATTCCTGTTTGTAATTGTCCTTTTAACAGCGATCGCGTATTTCGTCTCGCTCAGG
CGCAATCACGAATGAATAACGGTTTGGTTGATGCGAGTGATTTTGATGACGAGCGTAATGGCTGGCCTGT
TGAACAAGTCTGGAAAGAAATGCATAAACTTTTGCCATTCTCACCGGATTCAGTCGTCACTCATGGTGAT
TTCTCACTTGATAACCTTATTTTTGACGAGGGGAAATTAATAGGTTGTATTGATGTTGGACGAGTCGGAA
TCGCAGACCGATACCAGGATCTTGCCATCCTATGGAACTGCCTCGGTGAGTTTTCTCCTTCATTACAGAA
ACGGCTTTTTCAAAAATATGGTATTGATAATCCTGATATGAATAAATTGCAGTTTCATTTGATGCTCGAT
GAGTTTTTCTAATCAGAATTGGTTAATTGGTTGTAACATTATTCAGATTGGCGTCTAACTACTAAGCGAG
AGTAGGGAACTGCCAGGCATCAAATAAAACGAAAGGCTCAGTCGGAAGACTGGGCCTTTCGTTTTATCTG
TTGTTTGTCGGTGAACGCTCTCCTGAGTAGGACAAATCCGCCGGGAGCGGATTTGAACGTTGTGAAGCAA
CGGCCCGGAGGGTGGCGGGCAGGACGCCCGCCATAAACTGCCAGGCATCAAACTAAGCAGAAGGCCATCC
TGACGGATGGCCTTTTTGCGTTTCTACAAACTCTTCCTGTTAGGGCCCCGTTCCACTGAGCGTCAGACCC
CGTAGAAAAGATCAAAGGATCTTCTTGAGATCCTTTTTTTCTGCGCGTAATCTGCTGCTTGCAAACAAAA
AAACCACCGCTACCAGCGGTGGTTTGTTTGCCGGATCAAGAGCTACCAACTCTTTTTCCGAAGGTAACTG
GCTTCAGCAGAGCGCAGATACCAAATACTGTTCTTCTAGTGTAGCCGTAGTTAGGCCACCACTTCAAGAA
CTCTGTAGCACCGCCTACATACCTCGCTCTGCTAATCCTGTTACCAGTGGCTGCTGCCAGTGGCGATAAG
TCGTGTCTTACCGGGTTGGACTCAAGACGATAGTTACCGGATAAGGCGCAGCGGTCGGGCTGAACGGGGG
GTTCGTGCACACAGCCCAGCTTGGAGCGAACGACCTACACCGAACTGAGATACCTACAGCGTGAGCTATG
AGAAAGCGCCACGCTTCCCGAAGGGAGAAAGGCGGACAGGTATCCGGTAAGCGGCAGGGTCGGAACAGGA
GAGCGCACGAGGGAGCTTCCAGGGGGAAACGCCTGGTATCTTTATAGTCCTGTCGGGTTTCGCCACCTCT
GACTTGAGCGTCGATTTTTGTGATGCTCGTCAGGGGGGCGGAGCCTATGGAAAAACGCCAGCAACGCGGC
CTTTTTACGGTTCCTGGCCTTTTGCTGGCCTTTTGCTCACATGTTCTTTCCTGCGTTATCCCCTGATTCT
GTGGATAACCGTATTACCGCTAGATAGCTGGTTGCCCTCGCCGCTGGGCTGGCGGCCGTCTATGGCCCTG
CAAACGCGCCAGAAACGCCGTCGAAGCCGTGTGCGAGACACCCCGGCCGCCGGCGTTGTGGATACCTCGC
GGAAAACTTGGCCCTCACTGACAGATGAGGGGCGGACGTTGACACTTGAGGGGCCGACTCACCCGGCGCG
GCGTTGACAGATGAGGGGCAGGCTCGATTTCGGCCGGCGACGTGGAGCTGGCCAGCCTCGCAAATCGGCG
AAAACGCCTGATTTTACGCGAGTTTCCCACAGATGATGTGGACAAGCCTGGGGATAAGTGCCCTGCGGTA
TTGACACTTGAGGGGCGCGACTACTGACAGATGAGGGGCGCGATCCTTGACACTTGAGGGGCAGAGTGCT
GACAGATGAGGGGCGCACCTATTGACATTTGAGGGGCTGTCCACAGGCAGAAAATCCAGCATTTGCAAGG
GTTTCCGCCCGTTTTTCGGCCACCGCTAACCTGTCTTTTAACCTGCTTTTAAACCAATATTTATAAACCT
TGTTTTTAACCAGGGCTGCGCCCTGTGCGCGTGACCGCGCACGCCGAAGGGGGGTGCCCCCCCTTCTCGA
ACCCTCCCGGTCGAGTCATGGTCTAGCATGGATCTCGGGGACGTCACCCATAATACCCATAATAGCTGTT
TGCCAGTACTTTGATCCCGAGGGGAACCCTGTGGTTGGCATGCACATACAAATGGACGAACGGATAAACC
TTTTCACGCCCTTTTAAATATCCGTTATTCTAATAAACGCTCTTTTCTCTTAG
