Features (pLannotate 1.2.2; 25 found; start..end, strand, type, name):
      1..25      -  misc_feature   RB T-DNA repeat: right border repeat from nopaline C58 T-DNA
     91..245     -  CDS            lacZα (fragment): LacZα fragment of β-galactosidase; lacZ fragment
    311..690     +  promoter       OsU3 promoter: Oryza sativa (rice) snRNA U3 promoter
    713..817     +  promoter       AmpR promoter: bla
    818..1678    +  CDS            AmpR: β-lactamase; bla; confers resistance to ampicillin, carbenicillin, and related antibiotics
   1827..1902    +  misc_RNA       gRNA scaffold: guide RNA scaffold for the Streptococcus pyogenes CRISPR/Cas9 system
   1968..3960    +  promoter       Ubi promoter: maize polyubiquitin gene promoter
   4021..4040    +  CDS            2xFLAG (fragment): two tandem FLAG® epitope tags
   4096..8196    +  CDS            cas9: CAS9_STRP1 - Also known as csn1 From Streptococcus pyogenes serotype M1.
   8254..8886    +  terminator     E9 terminator: terminator and polyadenylation signal from the pea rbcS-E9 gene
  10133..11497   +  CDS            aroA: AROA_AGRSC - Experimental evidence at protein level: Swiss-Prot protein existence level 1. Catalyzes the transfer of the enolpyruvyl moiety of phosphoenolpyruvate (PEP) to the 5-hydroxyl of shikimate-3-phosphate (S3P) to produce enolpyruvyl shikimate-3-phosphate and inorganic phosphate. From Agrobacterium sp. (strain CP4).
  11517..11769   +  terminator     NOS terminator: nopaline synthase terminator and poly(A) signal
  11816..11838   -  protein_bind   lac operator (fragment): The lac repressor binds to the lac operator to inhibit transcription in E. coli. This inhibition can be relieved by adding lactose or isopropyl-β-D-thiogalactopyranoside (IPTG). lac repressor encoded by lacI
  11842..11872   -  promoter       lac promoter: promoter for the E. coli lac operon
  11887..11908   -  protein_bind   CAP binding site: CAP binding activates transcription in the presence of cAMP. E. coli catabolite activator protein
  11921..12009   -  CDS            lacI (fragment): lac repressor; lacI; The lac repressor binds to the lac operator to inhibit transcription in E. coli. This inhibition can be relieved by adding lactose or isopropyl-β-D-thiogalactopyranoside (IPTG).
  12099..12775   +  promoter       CaMV 35S promoter (enhanced): cauliflower mosaic virus 35S promoter with a duplicated enhancer region
  12820..13368   +  CDS            bar: PAT_STRHY - Experimental evidence at protein level: Swiss-Prot protein existence level 1. Inactivates phosphinothricin (PPT) by transfer of an acetyl group from acetyl CoA. Can also acetylate demethylphosphinothricin but not PTT or glutamate. This enzyme is an effector of phosphinothricin tripeptide (PTT or bialaphos) resistance. From Streptomyces hygroscopicus. Introduced by genetic manipulation and expressed in glufosinate-tolerant maize by Dekalb Genetics.
  13378..13552   +  polyA_signal   CaMV poly(A) signal: cauliflower mosaic virus polyadenylation signal
  13630..13654   -  misc_feature   LB T-DNA repeat: left border repeat from nopaline C58 T-DNA
  14043..14852   +  CDS            KanR: aminoglycoside phosphotransferase; aph(3')-Ia; confers resistance to kanamycin in bacteria or G418 (Geneticin®) in eukaryotes
  14934..14977   -  terminator     rrnB T1 terminator: Escherichia coli rrnB; transcription terminator T1 from the E. coli rrnB gene
  15109..15136   +  terminator     rrnB T2 terminator: transcription terminator T2 from the E. coli rrnB gene
  15215..15803   +  rep_origin     ori: high-copy-number ColE1/pMB1/pBR322/pUC origin of replication
  15918..16528   +  rep_origin     oriV: origin of replication for the bacterial F plasmid
>Addgene plasmid #134748 | pG3GB411 | addgene full sequence | sequence record 266398 | Addgene NGS Result
GTTTACCCGCCAATATATCCTGTCAAACACTGATAGTTTAAACTGAAGGCGGGAAACGACAATCTGATCC
AAGCTCAAGCTGCTCTAGCATTCGCCATTCAGGCTGCGCAACTGTTGGGAAGGGCGATCGGTGCGGGCCT
CTTCGCTATTACGCCAGCTGGCGAAAGGGGGATGTGCTGCAAGGCGATTAAGTTGGGTAACGCCAGGGTT
TTCCCAGTCACGACGTTGTAAAACGACGGCCAGTGCCAAGCTTAGTAATTCATCCAGGTCACCAAGTTCT
AGGATTTTCAGAACTGCAACTTATTTTATCAAGGAATCTTTAAACATACGAACAGATCACTTAAAGTTCT
TCTGAAGCAACTTAAAGTTATCAGGCTTGCATGGATCTTGGAGGAATCAGATGTGCAGTCAGGGACCATA
GCACAAGACAGGCGTCTTCTACTGGTGCTACCAGCAAATGCTGGAAGCCGGGAACACTGGGTACGTTGGA
AACCACGTGATGTGAAGAAGTAAGATAAACTGTAGGAGAAAAGCATTTCGTAGTGGGCCATGAAGCCTTT
CAGGACATGTATTGCAGTATGGGCCGGCCCATTACGCAATTGGACGACAACAAAGTCTAGTATTAGTACC
ACCTCGGCTATCCACATAGATCAAAGCTGATTTAAAAGAGTTGTGCAGATGATCCGTGGCGTGAGACCTT
CGGGGAAATGTGCGCGGAACCCCTATTTGTTTATTTTTCTAAATACATTCAAATATGTATCCGCTCATGG
GACAATAACCCTGATAAATGCTTCAATAATATTGAAAAAGGAAGAGTATGAGTATTCAACATTTCCGTGT
CGCCCTTATTCCCTTTTTTGCGGCATTTTGCCTTCCTGTTTTTGCTCACCCAGAAACGCTGGTGAAAGTA
AAAGATGCTGAAGATCAGTTGGGTGCACGAGTGGGTTACATCGAACTGGATCTCAACAGCGGTAAGATCC
TTGAGAGTTTTCGCCCCGAAGAACGTTTTCCAATGATGAGCACTTTTAAAGTTCTGCTATGTGGCGCGGT
ATTATCCCGTATTGACGCCGGGCAAGAGCAACTCGGTCGCCGCATACACTATTCTCAGAATGACTTGGTT
GAGTACTCACCAGTCACAGAAAAGCATCTTACGGATGGCATGACAGTAAGAGAATTATGCAGTGCTGCCA
TAACCATGAGTGATAACACTGCGGCCAACTTACTTCTGACAACGATCGGAGGACCGAAGGAGCTAACCGC
TTTTTTGCACAACATGGGGGATCATGTAACTCGCCTTGATCGTTGGGAACCGGAGCTGAATGAAGCCATA
CCAAACGACGAGCGTGACACCACGATGCCTGTAGCAATGGCAACAACGTTGCGCAAACTATTAACTGGCG
AACTACTTACTCTAGCTTCCCGGCAACAATTAATAGACTGGATGGAGGCGGATAAAGTTGCAGGACCACT
TCTGCGCTCGGCCCTTCCGGCTGGCTGGTTTATTGCTGATAAATCTGGAGCCGGTGAGCGTGGCTCTCGC
GGTATCATTGCAGCACTGGGGCCAGATGGTAAGCCCTCCCGTATCGTAGTTATCTACACCACGGGGAGTC
AGGCAACTATGGATGAACGAAATAGACAGATCGCTGAGATAGGTGCCTCACTGATTAAGCATTGGTAACT
GTCAGACCAAGTTTACTCATATATACTTTAGATTGATTTAAAACTTCATTTTTAATTTAAAAGGATCTAG
GTGAAGATCCTTTTTGATAATCCCATGACCAAAATCCCTTAACGTGAGTTTTCGTTCCACTGAGCGTCAG
GTCTCAGTTTTAGAGCTAGAAATAGCAAGTTAAAATAAGGCTAGTCCGTTATCAACTTGAAAAAGTGGCA
CCGAGTCGGTGCTTTTTTTTTTGTCCTTCTGTTTTTTTAGTCAGTCTCTTTTTTCAGAAGTACAACATCT
TGCATGCCTGCAGTGCAGCGTGACCCGGTCGTGCCCCTCTCTAGAGATAATGAGCATTGCATGTCTAAGT
TATAAAAAATTACCACATATTTTTTTTGTCACACTTGTTTGAAGTGCAGTTTATCTATCTTTATACATAT
ATTTAAACTTTACTCTACGAATAATATAATCTATAGTACTACAATAATATCAGTGTTTTAGAGAATCATA
TAAATGAACAGTTAGACATGGTCTAAAGGACAATTGAGTATTTTGACAACAGGACTCTACAGTTTTATCT
TTTTAGTGTGCATGTGTTCTCCTTTTTTTTTGCAAATAGCTTCACCTATATAATACTTCATCCATTTTAT
TAGTACATCCATTTAGGGTTTAGGGTTAATGGTTTTTATAGACTAATTTTTTTAGTACATCTATTTTATT
CTATTTTAGCCTCTAAATTAAGAAAACTAAAACTCTATTTTAGTTTTTTTATTTAATAATTTAGATATAA
AATAGAATAAAATAAAGTGACTAAAAATTAAACAAATACCCTTTAAGAAATTAAAAAAACTAAGGAAACA
TTTTTCTTGTTTCGAGTAGATAATGCCAGCCTGTTAAACGCCGTCGACGAGTCTAACGGACACCAACCAG
CGAACCAGCAGCGTCGCGTCGGGCCAAGCGAAGCAGACGGCACGGCATCTCTGTCGCTGCCTCTGGACCC
CTCTCGAGAGTTCCGCTCCACCGTTGGACTTGCTCCGCTGTCGGCATCCAGAAATTGCGTGGCGGAGCGG
CAGACGTGAGCCGGCACGGCAGGCGGCCTCCTCCTCCTCTCACGGCACCGGCAGCTACGGGGGATTCCTT
TCCCACCGCTCCTTCGCTTTCCCTTCCTCGCCCGCCGTAATAAATAGACACCCCCTCCACACCCTCTTTC
CCCAACCTCGTGTTGTTCGGAGCGCACACACACACAACCAGATCTCCCCCAAATCCACCCGTCGGCACCT
CCGCTTCAAGGTACGCCGCTCGTCCTCCCCCCCCCCCCCTCTCTACCTTCTCTAGATCGGCGTTCCGGTC
CATGGTTAGGGCCCGGTAGTTCTACTTCTGTTCATGTTTGTGTTAGATCCGTGTTTGTGTTAGATCCGTG
CTGCTAGCGTTCGTACACGGATGCGACCTGTACGTCAGACACGTTCTGATTGCTAACTTGCCAGTGTTTC
TCTTTGGGGAATCCTGGGATGGCTCTAGCCGTTCCGCAGACGGGATCGATTTCATGATTTTTTTTGTTTC
GTTGCATAGGGTTTGGTTTGCCCTTTTCCTTTATTTCAATATATGCCGTGCACTTGTTTGTCGGGTCATC
TTTTCATGCTTTTTTTTGTCTTGGTTGTGATGATGTGGTCTGGTTGGGCGGTCGTTCTAGATCGGAGTAG
AATTCTGTTTCAAACTACCTGGTGGATTTATTAATTTTGGATCTGTATGTGTGTGCCATACATATTCATA
GTTACGAATTGAAGATGATGGATGGAAATATCGATCTAGGATAGGTATACATGTTGATGCGGGTTTTACT
GATGCATATACAGAGATGCTTTTTGTTCGCTTGGTTGTGATGATGTGGTGTGGTTGGGCGGTCGTTCATT
CGTTCTAGATCGGAGTAGAATACTGTTTCAAACTACCTGGTGTATTTATTAATTTTGGAACTGTATGTGT
GTGTCATACATCTTCATAGTTACGAGTTTAAGATGGATGGAAATATCGATCTAGGATAGGTATACATGTT
GATGTGGGTTTTACTGATGCATATACATGATGGCATATGCAGCATCTATTCATATGCTCTAACCTTGAGT
ACCTATCTATTATAATAAACAAGTATGTTTTATAATTATTTTGATCTTGATATACTTGGATGATGGCATA
TGCAGCAGCTATATGTGGATTTTTTTAGCCCTGCCTTCATACGCTATTTATTTGCTTGGTACTGTTTCTT
TTGTCGATGCTCACCCTGTTGTTTGGTGTTACTTCTGCAGCCCTAGGCCTACTAGATGGATTACAAGGAC
CACGACGGGGATTACAAGGACCACGACATTGATTACAAGGATGATGATGACAAGATGGCTCCGAAGAAGA
AGAGGAAGGTTGGCATCCACGGGGTGCCAGCTGCTGACAAGAAGTACTCGATCGGCCTCGATATTGGGAC
TAACTCTGTTGGCTGGGCCGTGATCACCGACGAGTACAAGGTGCCCTCAAAGAAGTTCAAGGTCCTGGGC
AACACCGATCGGCATTCCATCAAGAAGAATCTCATTGGCGCTCTCCTGTTCGACAGCGGCGAGACGGCTG
AGGCTACGCGGCTCAAGCGCACCGCCCGCAGGCGGTACACGCGCAGGAAGAATCGCATCTGCTACCTGCA
GGAGATTTTCTCCAACGAGATGGCGAAGGTTGACGATTCTTTCTTCCACAGGCTGGAGGAGTCATTCCTC
GTGGAGGAGGATAAGAAGCACGAGCGGCATCCAATCTTCGGCAACATTGTCGACGAGGTTGCCTACCACG
AGAAGTACCCTACGATCTACCATCTGCGGAAGAAGCTCGTGGACTCCACAGATAAGGCGGACCTCCGCCT
GATCTACCTCGCTCTGGCCCACATGATTAAGTTCAGGGGCCATTTCCTGATCGAGGGGGATCTCAACCCG
GACAATAGCGATGTTGACAAGCTGTTCATCCAGCTCGTGCAGACGTACAACCAGCTCTTCGAGGAGAACC
CCATTAATGCGTCAGGCGTCGACGCGAAGGCTATCCTGTCCGCTAGGCTCTCGAAGTCTCGGCGCCTCGA
GAACCTGATCGCCCAGCTGCCGGGCGAGAAGAAGAACGGCCTGTTCGGGAATCTCATTGCGCTCAGCCTG
GGGCTCACGCCCAACTTCAAGTCGAATTTCGATCTCGCTGAGGACGCCAAGCTGCAGCTCTCCAAGGACA
CATACGACGATGACCTGGATAACCTCCTGGCCCAGATCGGCGATCAGTACGCGGACCTGTTCCTCGCTGC
CAAGAATCTGTCGGACGCCATCCTCCTGTCTGATATTCTCAGGGTGAACACCGAGATTACGAAGGCTCCG
CTCTCAGCCTCCATGATCAAGCGCTACGACGAGCACCATCAGGATCTGACCCTCCTGAAGGCGCTGGTCA
GGCAGCAGCTCCCCGAGAAGTACAAGGAGATCTTCTTCGATCAGTCGAAGAACGGCTACGCTGGGTACAT
TGACGGCGGGGCCTCTCAGGAGGAGTTCTACAAGTTCATCAAGCCGATTCTGGAGAAGATGGACGGCACG
GAGGAGCTGCTGGTGAAGCTCAATCGCGAGGACCTCCTGAGGAAGCAGCGGACATTCGATAACGGCAGCA
TCCCACACCAGATTCATCTCGGGGAGCTGCACGCTATCCTGAGGAGGCAGGAGGACTTCTACCCTTTCCT
CAAGGATAACCGCGAGAAGATCGAGAAGATTCTGACTTTCAGGATCCCGTACTACGTCGGCCCACTCGCT
AGGGGCAACTCCCGCTTCGCTTGGATGACCCGCAAGTCAGAGGAGACGATCACGCCGTGGAACTTCGAGG
AGGTGGTCGACAAGGGCGCTAGCGCTCAGTCGTTCATCGAGAGGATGACGAATTTCGACAAGAACCTGCC
AAATGAGAAGGTGCTCCCTAAGCACTCGCTCCTGTACGAGTACTTCACAGTCTACAACGAGCTGACTAAG
GTGAAGTATGTGACCGAGGGCATGAGGAAGCCGGCTTTCCTGTCTGGGGAGCAGAAGAAGGCCATCGTGG
ACCTCCTGTTCAAGACCAACCGGAAGGTCACGGTTAAGCAGCTCAAGGAGGACTACTTCAAGAAGATTGA
GTGCTTCGATTCGGTCGAGATCTCTGGCGTTGAGGACCGCTTCAACGCCTCCCTGGGGACCTACCACGAT
CTCCTGAAGATCATTAAGGATAAGGACTTCCTGGACAACGAGGAGAATGAGGATATCCTCGAGGACATTG
TGCTGACACTCACTCTGTTCGAGGACCGGGAGATGATCGAGGAGCGCCTGAAGACTTACGCCCATCTCTT
CGATGACAAGGTCATGAAGCAGCTCAAGAGGAGGAGGTACACCGGCTGGGGGAGGCTGAGCAGGAAGCTC
ATCAACGGCATTCGGGACAAGCAGTCCGGGAAGACGATCCTCGACTTCCTGAAGAGCGATGGCTTCGCGA
ACCGCAATTTCATGCAGCTGATTCACGATGACAGCCTCACATTCAAGGAGGATATCCAGAAGGCTCAGGT
GAGCGGCCAGGGGGACTCGCTGCACGAGCATATCGCGAACCTCGCTGGCTCGCCAGCTATCAAGAAGGGG
ATTCTGCAGACCGTGAAGGTTGTGGACGAGCTGGTGAAGGTCATGGGCAGGCACAAGCCTGAGAACATCG
TCATTGAGATGGCCCGGGAGAATCAGACCACGCAGAAGGGCCAGAAGAACTCACGCGAGAGGATGAAGAG
GATCGAGGAGGGCATTAAGGAGCTGGGGTCCCAGATCCTCAAGGAGCACCCGGTGGAGAACACGCAGCTG
CAGAATGAGAAGCTCTACCTGTACTACCTCCAGAATGGCCGCGATATGTATGTGGACCAGGAGCTGGATA
TTAACAGGCTCAGCGATTACGACGTCGATCATATCGTTCCACAGTCATTCCTGAAGGATGACTCCATTGA
CAACAAGGTCCTCACCAGGTCGGACAAGAACCGGGGCAAGTCTGATAATGTTCCTTCAGAGGAGGTCGTT
AAGAAGATGAAGAACTACTGGCGCCAGCTCCTGAATGCCAAGCTGATCACGCAGCGGAAGTTCGATAACC
TCACAAAGGCTGAGAGGGGCGGGCTCTCTGAGCTGGACAAGGCGGGCTTCATCAAGAGGCAGCTGGTCGA
GACACGGCAGATCACTAAGCACGTTGCGCAGATTCTCGACTCACGGATGAACACTAAGTACGATGAGAAT
GACAAGCTGATCCGCGAGGTGAAGGTCATCACCCTGAAGTCAAAGCTCGTCTCCGACTTCAGGAAGGATT
TCCAGTTCTACAAGGTTCGGGAGATCAACAATTACCACCATGCCCATGACGCGTACCTGAACGCGGTGGT
CGGCACAGCTCTGATCAAGAAGTACCCAAAGCTCGAGAGCGAGTTCGTGTACGGGGACTACAAGGTTTAC
GATGTGAGGAAGATGATCGCCAAGTCGGAGCAGGAGATTGGCAAGGCTACCGCCAAGTACTTCTTCTACT
CTAACATTATGAATTTCTTCAAGACAGAGATCACTCTGGCCAATGGCGAGATCCGGAAGCGCCCCCTCAT
CGAGACGAACGGCGAGACGGGGGAGATCGTGTGGGACAAGGGCAGGGATTTCGCGACCGTCAGGAAGGTT
CTCTCCATGCCACAAGTGAATATCGTCAAGAAGACAGAGGTCCAGACTGGCGGGTTCTCTAAGGAGTCAA
TTCTGCCTAAGCGGAACAGCGACAAGCTCATCGCCCGCAAGAAGGACTGGGATCCGAAGAAGTACGGCGG
GTTCGACAGCCCCACTGTGGCCTACTCGGTCCTGGTTGTGGCGAAGGTTGAGAAGGGCAAGTCCAAGAAG
CTCAAGAGCGTGAAGGAGCTGCTGGGGATCACGATTATGGAGCGCTCCAGCTTCGAGAAGAACCCGATCG
ATTTCCTGGAGGCGAAGGGCTACAAGGAGGTGAAGAAGGACCTGATCATTAAGCTCCCCAAGTACTCACT
CTTCGAGCTGGAGAACGGCAGGAAGCGGATGCTGGCTTCCGCTGGCGAGCTGCAGAAGGGGAACGAGCTG
GCTCTGCCGTCCAAGTATGTGAACTTCCTCTACCTGGCCTCCCACTACGAGAAGCTCAAGGGCAGCCCCG
AGGACAACGAGCAGAAGCAGCTGTTCGTCGAGCAGCACAAGCATTACCTCGACGAGATCATTGAGCAGAT
TTCCGAGTTCTCCAAGCGCGTGATCCTGGCCGACGCGAATCTGGATAAGGTCCTCTCCGCGTACAACAAG
CACCGCGACAAGCCAATCAGGGAGCAGGCTGAGAATATCATTCATCTCTTCACCCTGACGAACCTCGGCG
CCCCTGCTGCTTTCAAGTACTTCGACACAACTATCGATCGCAAGAGGTACACAAGCACTAAGGAGGTCCT
GGACGCGACCCTCATCCACCAGTCGATTACCGGCCTCTACGAGACGCGCATCGACCTGTCTCAGCTCGGG
GGCGACAAGCGGCCAGCGGCGACGAAGAAGGCGGGGCAGGCGAAGAAGAAGAAGTGAGCTCAGAGCTTTC
GTTCGTATCATCGGTTTCGACAACGTTCGTCAAGTTCAATGCATCAGTTTCATTGCGCACACACCAGAAT
CCTACTGAGTTTGAGTATTATGGCATTGGGAAAACTGTTTTTCTTGTACCATTTGTTGTGCTTGTAATTT
ACTGTGTTTTTTATTCGGTTTTCGCTATCGAACTGTGAAATGGAAATGGATGGAGAAGAGTTAATGAATG
ATATGGTCCTTTTGTTCATTCTCAAATTAATATTATTTGTTTTTTCTCTTATTTGTTGTGTGTTGAATTT
GAAATTATAAGAGATATGCAAACATTTTGTTTTGAGTAAAAATGTGTCAAATCGTGGCCTCTAATGACCG
AAGTTAATATGAGGAGTAAAACACTTGTAGTTGTACCATTATGCTTATTCACTAGGCAACAAATATATTT
TCAGACCTAGAAAAGCTGCAAATGTTACTGAATACAAGTATGTCCTCTTGTGTTTTAGACATTTATGAAC
TTTCCTTTATGTAATTTTCCAGAATCCTTGTCAGATTCTAATCATTGCTTTATAATTATAGTTATACTCA
TGGATTTGTAGTTGAGTATGAAAATATTTTTTAATGCATTTTATGACTTGCCAATTGATTGACAACGAAT
TCGGATCCTCCATGCCTACATCAACTAATTTGATTCCTTGAGTTTACGTTTAGTGATATGTCTATTTTTA
GAGCTTGTTGGGGCTTCGGCCTCAGCTCTAGCCAGCCAAACATGTTCTACCAAGTACCCTATGTTGGCAT
GATATAGTGATGCATTATAACAATAAATGAGCGAGGGATTGCTGGCTGAAAAAGCTATACTAGCTGCATT
TGGTTATAGTTAACCGAACTATTAATTGCGTGTACAACAAAATAAAAAAAATGCATGTTGCACATTCTTT
CATTAACATTATGTTTTGGTAGTGTGAATTAGAAATTTGATTGACAGTAGATCGACAAACATAGTTTCAA
TATGCTTAAGTTAGTTATGACTTTAACATATCAGTCTCCTTGATATTTTCGTTTTAGATTCGTCTCTCTT
CTAGTGTGTATGTCCACCTTCCATAGCAGTGAGGGTTCCATTCCATCCCTGTAAAAAAAAATCAACCACT
ACTATTTATTTCTAAAAGCAAAATGATAAAATATCATTTTTTTAATAGAATAAGAAAGTATTGGGTACAT
AGTGATGTGCACGTAGGAGTAAACATAAAAAAGGCAGATTTTCTAGGTTGGCCCAGGTGTGCAGTGCAGC
AAATTATTCCGCGTTGGCACGGCCGCAGCGCAGAGACAGCCTCAAGCTCTCAACTTTCCAGTGAGGCCGG
CGCCTCTTTACATCTCATTCCCCCAATTTCCCACCACCATCGCCATTGCCACCACCTCTCCTATATCTCG
CCCTCCCCCTCCTCCCTCCCACGCCATTCGCCTCCTTCTTGCTGCAGCCGCCATCCCCGGTTCGGTTCTC
TCCTCTTCTTTAGGTGAGCAACTGCCTCTCCATGTCCAGGCCCTCCCGGCAGGGAAGACTCGTGTTTTTG
TAGGATGAATGTTTAGTTCAAGTTACATTTTTCTGTATTAATCTATAGTCTTTGTAAACACTGTTTTGAA
TGATTTATTTTGTGTTATGCAGATCAGTTACTAGATGGCGCAAGTTAGCAGAATCTGCAATGGTGTGCAG
AACCCATCTCTTATCTCCAATCTCTCGAAATCCAGTCAACGCAAATCTCCCTTATCGGTTTCTCTGAAGA
CGCAGCAGCATCCACGAGCTTATCCGATTTCGTCGTCGTGGGGATTGAAGAAGAGTGGGATGACGTTAAT
TGGCTCTGAGCTTCGTCCTCTTAAGGTCATGTCTTCTGTTTCCACGGCGTGCATGTCGCACGGTGCAAGC
AGCCGGCCCGCAACCGCCCGCAAATCCTCTGGCCTTTCCGGAACCGTCCGCATTCCCGGCGACAAGTCGA
TCTCCCACCGGTCCTTCATGTTCGGCGGCCTCGCGAGCGGTGAAACGCGCATCACCGGCCTTCTGGAAGG
CGAGGACGTCATCAATACGGGCAAGGCGATGCAGGCCATGGGCGCCAGGATCCGTAAGGAAGGCGACACC
TGGATCATCGATGGCGTCGGCAATGGCGGCCTCCTGGCGCCTGAGGCGCCGCTCGATTTCGGCAATGCCG
CCACGGGCTGCCGCCTGACCATGGGCCTCGTCGGGGTCTACGATTTCGACAGCACCTTCATCGGCGACGC
CTCGCTCACAAAGCGCCCGATGGGCCGCGTGTTGAACCCGCTGCGCGAAATGGGCGTGCAGGTCAAATCG
GAAGACGGTGACCGTCTTCCCGTTACCTTGCGCGGGCCGAAGACGCCGACGCCGATCACCTACCGCGTGC
CGATGGCCTCCGCACAGGTGAAGTCCGCCGTGCTGCTCGCCGGCCTCAACACGCCCGGCATCACGACGGT
CATCGAGCCGATCATGACGCGCGATCATACGGAAAAGATGCTGCAGGGCTTTGGCGCCAACCTTACCGTC
GAGACGGATGCGGACGGCGTGCGCACCATCCGCCTGGAAGGTCGCGGCAAGCTCACCGGCCAAGTCATCG
ACGTGCCGGGCGACCCGTCCTCGACGGCCTTCCCGCTGGTTGCGGCCCTGCTTGTTCCGGGCTCCGACGT
CACCATCCTCAACGTGCTGATGAACCCCACCCGCACCGGCCTCATCCTGACGCTGCAGGAAATGGGCGCC
GACATCGAAGTCATCAACCCGCGCCTTGCCGGCGGCGAAGACGTGGCGGACCTGCGCGTTCGCTCCTCCA
CGCTGAAGGGCGTCACGGTGCCGGAAGACCGCGCGCCTTCGATGATCGACGAATATCCGATTCTCGCTGT
CGCCGCCGCCTTCGCGGAAGGGGCGACCGTGATGAACGGTCTGGAAGAACTCCGCGTCAAGGAAAGCGAC
CGCCTCTCGGCCGTCGCCAATGGCCTCAAGCTCAATGGCGTGGATTGCGATGAGGGCGAGACGTCGCTCG
TCGTGCGCGGCCGCCCTGACGGCAAGGGGCTCGGCAACGCCTCGGGCGCCGCCGTCGCCACCCATCTCGA
TCACCGCATCGCCATGAGCTTCCTCGTCATGGGCCTCGTGTCGGAAAACCCTGTCACGGTGGACGATGCC
ACGATGATCGCCACGAGCTTCCCGGAGTTCATGGACCTGATGGCCGGGCTGGGCGCGAAGATCGAACTCT
CCGATACGAAGGCTGCCTGACTCGACGAATTTCCCCGATCGTTCAAACATTTGGCAATAAAGTTTCTTAA
GATTGAATCCTGTTGCCGGTCTTGCGATGATTATCATATAATTTCTGTTGAATTACGTTAAGCATGTAAT
AATTAACATGTAATGCATGACGTTATTTATGAGATGGGTTTTTATGATTAGAGTCCCGCAATTATACATT
TAATACGCGATAGAAAACAAAATATAGCGCGCAAACTAGGATAAATTATCGCGCGCGGTGTCATCTATGT
TACTAGATCGGGAACTAGGTAATTCGTAATCATGTCATAGCTGTTTCCTGTGTGAAATTGTTATCCGCTC
ACAATTCCACACAACATACGAGCCGGAAGCATAAAGTGTAAAGCCTGGGGTGCCTAATGAGTGAGCTAAC
TCACATTAATTGCGTTGCGCTCACTGCCCGCTTTCCAGTCGGGAAACCTGTCGTGCCAGCTGCATTAATG
AATCGGCCAACGCGCGGGGAGAGGCGGTTTGCGTATTGGCTAGAGCAGCTTGCCAACATGGTGGAGCACG
ACACTCTCGTCTACTCCAAGAATATCAAAGATACAGTCTCAGAAGACCAAAGGGCTATTGAGACTTTTCA
ACAAAGGGTAATATCGGGAAACCTCCTCGGATTCCATTGCCCAGCTATCTGTCACTTCATCAAAAGGACA
GTAGAAAAGGAAGGTGGCACCTACAAATGCCATCATTGCGATAAAGGAAAGGCTATCGTTCAAGATGCCT
CTGCCGACAGTGGTCCCAAAGATGGACCCCCACCCACGAGGAGCATCGTGGAAAAAGAAGACGTTCCAAC
CACGTCTTCAAAGCAAGTGGATTGATGTGAACATGGTGGAGCACGACACTCTCGTCTACTCCAAGAATAT
CAAAGATACAGTCTCAGAAGACCAAAGGGCTATTGAGACTTTTCAACAAAGGGTAATATCGGGAAACCTC
CTCGGATTCCATTGCCCAGCTATCTGTCACTTCATCAAAAGGACAGTAGAAAAGGAAGGTGGCACCTACA
AATGCCATCATTGCGATAAAGGAAAGGCTATCGTTCAAGATGCCTCTGCCGACAGTGGTCCCAAAGATGG
ACCCCCACCCACGAGGAGCATCGTGGAAAAAGAAGACGTTCCAACCACGTCTTCAAAGCAAGTGGATTGA
TGTGATATCTCCACTGACGTAAGGGATGACGCACAATCCCACTATCCTTCGCAAGACCCTTCCTCTATAT
AAGGAAGTTCATTTCATTTGGAGAGGACACGCTGAAATCACCAGTCTCTCTCTACAAATCTATCTCTCTC
GAGTCTACCATGAGCCCAGAACGACGCCCGGCCGACATCCGCCGTGCCACCGAGGCGGACATGCCGGCGG
TCTGCACCATCGTCAACCACTACATCGAGACAAGCACGGTCAACTTCCGTACCGAGCCGCAGGAACCGCA
GGAGTGGACGGACGACCTCGTCCGTCTGCGGGAGCGCTATCCCTGGCTCGTCGCCGAGGTGGACGGCGAG
GTCGCCGGCATCGCCTACGCGGGCCCCTGGAAGGCACGCAACGCCTACGACTGGACGGCCGAGTCGACCG
TGTACGTCTCCCCCCGCCACCAGCGGACGGGACTGGGCTCCACGCTCTACACCCACCTCCTGAAGTCCCT
GGAGGCACAGGGCTTCAAGAGCGTGGTCGCTGTCATCGGGCTGCCCAACGACCCGAGCGTGCGCATGCAC
GAGGCGCTCGGATATGCCCCACGCGGCATGCTGCGGGCGGCCGGCTTCAAGCACGGGAACTGGCATGACG
TGGGTTTCTGGCAGCTGGACTTCAGCCTGCCGGTACCGCCCCGTCCGGTCCTGCCCGTCACCGAGATTTG
ACTCGAGTTTCTCCATAATAATGTGTGAGTAGTTCCCAGATAAGGGAATTAGGGTTCCTATAGGGTTTCG
CTCATGTGTTGAGCATATAAGAAACCCTTAGTATGTATTTGTATTTGTAAAATACTTCTATCAATAAAAT
TTCTAATTCCTAAAACCAAAATCCAGTACTAAAATCCAGATCCCCCGAATTAATTCGGCGTTAATTCAGT
ACATTAAAAACGTCCGCAATGTGTTATTAAGTTGTCTAAGCGTCAATTTGTTTACACCACAATATATCCT
GCCACCAGCCAGCCAACAGCTCCCCGACCGGCAGCTCGGCACAAAATCACCACTCGATACAGGCAGCCCA
TCAGTCCGGGACGGCGTCAGCGGGAGAGCCGTTGTAAGGCGGCAGACTTTGCTCATGTTACCGATGCTAT
TCGGAAGAACGGCAACTAAGCTGCCGGGTTTGAAACACGGATGATCTCGCGGAGGGTAGCATGTTGATTG
TAACGATGACAGAGCGTTGCTGCCTGTGATCACCGCGGCTGGCAAACAGCTATTATGGGTATTATGGGTC
TAGTCTCTGGCCCGTGTCTCAAAATCTCTGATGTTACATTGCACAAGATAAAAATATATCATCATGAACA
ATAAAACTGTCTGCTTACATAAACAGTAATACAAGGGGTGTTATGAGCCATATTCAACGGGAAACGTCGA
GGCCGCGATTAAATTCCAACATGGATGCTGATTTATATGGGTATAAATGGGCTCGCGATAATGTCGGGCA
ATCAGGTGCGACAATCTATCGCTTGTATGGGAAGCCCGATGCGCCAGAGTTGTTTCTGAAACATGGCAAA
GGTAGCGTTGCCAATGATGTTACAGATGAGATGGTCAGACTAAACTGGCTGACGGAATTTATGCCTCTTC
CGACCATCAAGCATTTTATCCGTACTCCTGATGATGCATGGTTACTCACCACTGCGATCCCCGGAAAAAC
AGCATTCCAGGTATTAGAAGAATATCCTGATTCAGGTGAAAATATTGTTGATGCGCTGGCAGTGTCCCTG
CGCCGGTTGCATTCGATTCCTGTTTGTAATTGTCCTTTTAACAGCGATCGCGTATTTCGTCTCGCTCAGG
CGCAATCACGAATGAATAACGGTTTGGTTGATGCGAGTGATTTTGATGACGAGCGTAATGGCTGGCCTGT
TGAACAAGTCTGGAAAGAAATGCATAAACTTTTGCCATTCTCACCGGATTCAGTCGTCACTCATGGTGAT
TTCTCACTTGATAACCTTATTTTTGACGAGGGGAAATTAATAGGTTGTATTGATGTTGGACGAGTCGGAA
TCGCAGACCGATACCAGGATCTTGCCATCCTATGGAACTGCCTCGGTGAGTTTTCTCCTTCATTACAGAA
ACGGCTTTTTCAAAAATATGGTATTGATAATCCTGATATGAATAAATTGCAGTTTCATTTGATGCTCGAT
GAGTTTTTCTAATCAGAATTGGTTAATTGGTTGTAACATTATTCAGATTGGCGTCTAACTACTAAGCGAG
AGTAGGGAACTGCCAGGCATCAAATAAAACGAAAGGCTCAGTCGGAAGACTGGGCCTTTCGTTTTATCTG
TTGTTTGTCGGTGAACGCTCTCCTGAGTAGGACAAATCCGCCGGGAGCGGATTTGAACGTTGTGAAGCAA
CGGCCCGGAGGGTGGCGGGCAGGACGCCCGCCATAAACTGCCAGGCATCAAACTAAGCAGAAGGCCATCC
TGACGGATGGCCTTTTTGCGTTTCTACAAACTCTTCCTGTTAGGGCCCCGTTCCACTGAGCGTCAGACCC
CGTAGAAAAGATCAAAGGATCTTCTTGAGATCCTTTTTTTCTGCGCGTAATCTGCTGCTTGCAAACAAAA
AAACCACCGCTACCAGCGGTGGTTTGTTTGCCGGATCAAGAGCTACCAACTCTTTTTCCGAAGGTAACTG
GCTTCAGCAGAGCGCAGATACCAAATACTGTTCTTCTAGTGTAGCCGTAGTTAGGCCACCACTTCAAGAA
CTCTGTAGCACCGCCTACATACCTCGCTCTGCTAATCCTGTTACCAGTGGCTGCTGCCAGTGGCGATAAG
TCGTGTCTTACCGGGTTGGACTCAAGACGATAGTTACCGGATAAGGCGCAGCGGTCGGGCTGAACGGGGG
GTTCGTGCACACAGCCCAGCTTGGAGCGAACGACCTACACCGAACTGAGATACCTACAGCGTGAGCTATG
AGAAAGCGCCACGCTTCCCGAAGGGAGAAAGGCGGACAGGTATCCGGTAAGCGGCAGGGTCGGAACAGGA
GAGCGCACGAGGGAGCTTCCAGGGGGAAACGCCTGGTATCTTTATAGTCCTGTCGGGTTTCGCCACCTCT
GACTTGAGCGTCGATTTTTGTGATGCTCGTCAGGGGGGCGGAGCCTATGGAAAAACGCCAGCAACGCGGC
CTTTTTACGGTTCCTGGCCTTTTGCTGGCCTTTTGCTCACATGTTCTTTCCTGCGTTATCCCCTGATTCT
GTGGATAACCGTATTACCGCTAGATAGCTGGTTGCCCTCGCCGCTGGGCTGGCGGCCGTCTATGGCCCTG
CAAACGCGCCAGAAACGCCGTCGAAGCCGTGTGCGAGACACCCCGGCCGCCGGCGTTGTGGATACCTCGC
GGAAAACTTGGCCCTCACTGACAGATGAGGGGCGGACGTTGACACTTGAGGGGCCGACTCACCCGGCGCG
GCGTTGACAGATGAGGGGCAGGCTCGATTTCGGCCGGCGACGTGGAGCTGGCCAGCCTCGCAAATCGGCG
AAAACGCCTGATTTTACGCGAGTTTCCCACAGATGATGTGGACAAGCCTGGGGATAAGTGCCCTGCGGTA
TTGACACTTGAGGGGCGCGACTACTGACAGATGAGGGGCGCGATCCTTGACACTTGAGGGGCAGAGTGCT
GACAGATGAGGGGCGCACCTATTGACATTTGAGGGGCTGTCCACAGGCAGAAAATCCAGCATTTGCAAGG
GTTTCCGCCCGTTTTTCGGCCACCGCTAACCTGTCTTTTAACCTGCTTTTAAACCAATATTTATAAACCT
TGTTTTTAACCAGGGCTGCGCCCTGTGCGCGTGACCGCGCACGCCGAAGGGGGGTGCCCCCCCTTCTCGA
ACCCTCCCGGTCGAGTCATGGTCTAGCATGGATCTCGGGGACGTCACCCATAATACCCATAATAGCTGTT
TGCCAGTACTTTGATCCCGAGGGGAACCCTGTGGTTGGCATGCACATACAAATGGACGAACGGATAAACC
TTTTCACGCCCTTTTAAATATCCGATTATTCTAATAAACGCTCTTTTCTCTTAG
